>Addgene plasmid #229972 | psBIG1a ActBT2ATetP2AP - H | addgene full sequence | sequence record 461256 | Addgene NGS Result
ATGAGACAGCTCCCCACACACCACAGGGTGTGTGGGGAGCTGTCACATCCAGGGTCCTCACTGCCTGTCC
CCTTCCCTCCTCAGATCATTGCTCCTCCTGAGCGCAAGTACTCCGTGTGGATCGGCGGCTCCATCCTGGC
CTCGCTGTCCACCTTCCAGCAGATGTGGATCAGCAAGCAGGAGTATGACGAGTCCGGCCCCTCCATCGTC
CACCGCAAATGCTTCGGGGCCGGATCGGGAGAGGGCAGAGGAAGTCTGCTAACATGCGGTGACGTCGAGG
AGAATCCTGGCCCCATGTCTAGACTGGACAAGAGCAAAGTCATAAACGGCGCTCTGGAATTACTCAATGG
AGTCGGTATCGAAGGCCTGACGACAAGGAAACTCGCTCAAAAGCTGGGAGTTGAGCAGCCTACCCTGTAC
TGGCACGTGAAGAACAAGCGGGCCCTGCTCGATGCCCTGCCAATCGAGATGCTGGACAGGCATCATACCC
ACTTCTGCCCCCTGGAAGGCGAGTCATGGCAAGACTTTCTGCGGAACAACGCCAAGTCATTCCGCTGTGC
TCTCCTCTCACATCGCGACGGGGCTAAAGTGCATCTCGGCACCCGCCCAACAGAGAAACAGTACGAAACC
CTGGAAAATCAGCTCGCGTTCCTGTGTCAGCAAGGCTTCTCCCTGGAGAACGCACTGTACGCTCTGTCCG
CCGTGGGCCACTTTACACTGGGCTGCGTATTGGAGGAACAGGAGCATCAAGTAGCAAAAGAGGAAAGAGA
GACACCTACCACCGATTCTATGCCCCCACTTCTGAGACAAGCAATTGAGCTGTTCGACCGGCAGGGAGCC
GAACCTGCCTTCCTTTTCGGCCTGGAACTAATCATATGTGGCCTGGAGAAACAGCTAAAGTGCGAAAGCG
GCGGGCCGGCCGACGCCCTTGACGATTTTGACTTAGACATGCTCCCAGCCGATGCCCTTGACGACTTTGA
CCTTGATATGCTGCCTGCTGACGCTCTTGACGATTTTGACCTTGACATGCTCCCCGGGGCCACGAACTTC
TCTCTGTTAAAGCAAGCAGGAGACGTGGAAGAAAACCCCGGTCCTGGGATGACCGAGTACAAGCCCACGG
TGCGCCTCGCCACCCGCGACGACGTCCCCAGGGCCGTACGCACCCTCGCCGCCGCGTTCGCCGACTACCC
CGCCACGCGCCACACCGTCGATCCGGACCGCCACATCGAGCGGGTCACCGAGCTGCAAGAACTCTTCCTC
ACGCGCGTCGGGCTCGACATCGGCAAGGTGTGGGTCGCGGACGACGGCGCCGCGGTGGCGGTCTGGACCA
CGCCGGAGAGCGTCGAAGCGGGGGCGGTGTTCGCCGAGATCGGCCCGCGCATGGCCGAGTTGAGCGGTTC
CCGGCTGGCCGCGCAGCAACAGATGGAAGGCCTCCTGGCGCCGCACCGGCCCAAGGAGCCCGCGTGGTTC
CTGGCCACCGTCGGCGTCTCGCCCGACCACCAGGGCAAGGGTCTGGGCAGCGCCGTCGTGCTCCCCGGAG
TGGAGGCGGCCGAGCGCGCCGGGGTGCCCGCCTTCCTGGAGACCTCCGCGCCCCACAACCTCCCCTTCTA
CGAGCGGCTCGGCTTCACCGTCACCGCCGACGTCGAGGTGCCCGAAGGACCGCGCACCTGGTGCATGACC
CGCAAGCCCGGTGCCTGACACCTCCCCCTGAACCTGAAACATAAAATGAATGCAATTGTTGTTGTTAACT
TGTTTATTGCAGCTTATAATGGTTACAAATAAAGCAATAGCATCACAAATTTCACAAATAAAGCATTTTT
TTCACTGCATTCTAGTTGTGGTTTGTCCAAACTCATCAATGTATCTTATCATGTCTGGATCTGATCACTG
CTTGTTCCGTGTTTCAGTTAGCCTCGATAAAAACTTTAGACCATAGAGCGTTTAAACCCAGATAACTTCG
TATAATGTATGCTATACGAAGTTATGGTACCGCGGCGAAGGCACGAACCCAGTTGACATAAGCCTGTTCG
GTTCGTAAACTGTAATGCAAGTAGCGTATGCGCTCACGCAACTGGTCCAGAACCTTGACCGAACGCAGCG
GTGGTAACGGCGCAGTGGCGGTTTTCATGGCTTGTTATGACTGTTTTTTTGTACAGTCTATGCCTCGGGC
ATCCAAGCAGCAAGCGCGTTACGCCGTGGGTCGATGTTTGATGTTATGGAGCAGCAACGATGTTACGCAG
CAGGGCAGTCGCCCTAAAACAAAGTTAGGTGGCTCAAGTATGGGCATCATTCGCACATGTAGGCTCGGCC
CTGACCAAGTCAAATCCATGCGGGCTGCTCTTGATCTTTTCGGTCGTGAGTTCGGAGACGTAGCCACCTA
CTCCCAACATCAGCCGGACTCCGATTACCTCGGGAACTTGCTCCGTAGTAAGACATTCATCGCGCTTGCT
GCCTTCGACCAAGAAGCGGTTGTTGGCGCTCTCGCGGCTTACGTTCTGCCCAAGTTTGAGCAGCCGCGTA
GTGAGATCTATATCTATGATCTCGCAGTCTCCGGCGAGCACCGGAGGCAGGGCATTGCCACCGCGCTCAT
CAATCTCCTCAAGCATGAGGCCAACGCGCTTGGTGCTTATGTGATCTACGTGCAAGCAGATTACGGTGAC
GATCCCGCAGTGGCTCTCTATACAAAGTTGGGCATACGGGAAGAAGTGATGCACTTTGATATCGACCCAA
GTACCGCCACCTAACAATTCGTTCAAGCCGAGATCGGGGCCAGGAACCGTAAAAAGGCCGCGTTGCTGGC
GTTTTTCCATAGGCTCCGCCCCCCTGACGAGCATCACAAAAATCGACGCTCAAGTCAGAGGTGGCGAAAC
CCGACAGGACTATAAAGATACCAGGCGTTTCCCCCTGGAAGCTCCCTCGTGCGCTCTCCTGTTCCGACCC
TGCCGCTTACCGGATACCTGTCCGCCTTTCTCCCTTCGGGAAGCGTGGCGCTTTCTCATAGCTCACGCTG
TAGGTATCTCAGTTCGGTGTAGGTCGTTCGCTCCAAGCTGGGCTGTGTGCACGAACCCCCCGTTCAGCCC
GACCGCTGCGCCTTATCCGGTAACTATCGTCTTGAGTCCAACCCGGTAAGACACGACTTATCGCCACTGG
CAGCAGCCACTGGTAACAGGATTAGCAGAGCGAGGTATGTAGGCGGTGCTACAGAGTTCTTGAAGTGGTG
GCCTAACTACGGCTACACTAGAAGAATAGTATTTGGTATCTGCGCTCTGCTGAAGCCAGTTACCTTCGGA
AAAAGAGTTGGTAGCTCTTGATCCGGCAAACAAACCACCGCTGGTAGCGGTGGTTTTTTTGTTTGCAAGC
AGCAGATTACGCGCAGAAAAAAAGGATCTCAAGAAGATCCTTTGATCTTTTCTACGGGGTCTGACGCTCA
GTGGAACGAAAACTCCGGATCTCCTGTTTAAACCCCGATTGAGATATAGTTTTTAATTAACCCGTAGTGG
CTATGGCAGGGCTTGCCGCCCCGACGTTGGCTGCGAGCCCTGGGCCTTCACCCGAACTTGGGGGTTGGGG
TGGGGAAAAGGAAGAAACGCGGGCGTATTGGTCCCAATGGGGTCTCGGTGGGGTATCGACGTAACCCCGA
TTGAGATATAGATTTAAATCTTTAGACCATAGAGCGTTCACTTGACAGAGTGCCAGCCCTGGGACCGAAC
TCTTCTAGGCTCAAGCAGTGATCAGCAGTGAAAAAAATGCTTTATTTGTGAAATTTGTGATGCTATTGCT
TTATTTGTAACCATTATAAGCTGCAATAAACAAGTTAACAACAACAATTGCATTCATTTTTGTTTCAGGT
TCAGGGGGAGGTGCTATTCCTTTGCCCTCGGACGAGTGCTGGGGCGTCGGTTTCCACTATCGGCGAGTAC
TTCTACACAGCCATCGGTCCAGACGGCCGCGCTTCTGCGGGCGATTTGTGTACGCCCGACAGTCCCGGCT
CCGGATCGGACGATTGCGTCGCATCGACCCTGCGCCCAAGCTGCATCATCGAAATTGCCGTCAACCAAGC
TCTGATAGAGTTGGTCAAGACCAATGCGGAGCATATACGCCCGGAGCCGCGGCGATCCTGCAAGCTCCGG
ATGCCTCCGCTCGAAGTAGCGCGTCTGCTGCTCCATACAAGCCAACCACGGCCTCCAGAAGAAGATGTTG
GCGACCTCGTATTGGGAATCCCCGAACATCGCCTCGCTCCAGTCAATGACCGCTGTTATGCGGCCATTGT
CCGTCAGGACATTGTTGGAGCCGAAATCCGCGTGCACGAGGTGCCGGACTTCGGGGCAGTCCTCGGCCCA
AAGCATCAGCTCATCGAGAGCCTGCGCGACGGACGCACTGACGGTGTCGTCCATCACAGTTTGCCAGTGA
TACACATGGGGATCAGCAATCGCGCATATGAAATCACGCCATGTAGTGTATTGACCGATTCCTTGCGGTC
CGAATGGGCCGAACCCGCTCGTCTGGCTAAGATCGGCCGCAGCGATCGCATCCATGGCCTCCGCGACCGG
CTGCAGAACAGCGGGCAGTTCGGTTTCAGGCAGGTCTTGCAACGTGACACCCTGTGCACGGCGGGAGATG
CAATAGGTCAGGCTCTCGCTGAATTCCCCAATGTCAAGCACTTCCGGAATCGGGAGCGCGGCCGATGCAA
AGTGCCGATAAACATAACGATCTTTGTAGAAACCATCGGCGCAGCTATTTACCCGCAGGACATATCCACG
CCCTCCTACATCGAAGCTGAAAGCACGAGATTCTTCGCCCTCCGAGAGCTGCATCAGGTCGGAGACGCTG
TCGAACTTTTCGATCAGAAACTTCTCGACAGACGTCGCGGTGAGTTCAGGCTTTTTCATGTATACGCGCT
AGCGGATCTGACGGTTATATTTCGATAAGCCAGTAAGCAGTGGGTTCTCTAGTTAGCCAGAGCTGGGGAG
AGAGGTCGGTGATTCGGTCAACGAGGGAGCCGACTGCCGACGTGCGCTCCGGAGGCTTGCAGAATGCGGA
ACACCGCGCGGGCAGGAACAGGGCCCACACTACCGCCCCACACCCCGCCTCCCGCACCGCCCCTTCCCGG
CCGCTGCTCTCGGCGCGCCCTGCTGAGCAGCCGCTATTGGCCACAGCCCATCGCGGTCGGCGCGCTGCCA
TTGCTCCCTGGCGCTGTCCGTCTGCGAGGGTACTAGTGAGACGTGCGGCTTCCGTTTGTCACGTCCGGCA
CGCCGCGAACCGCAAGGAACCTTCCCGACTTAGGGGCGGAGCAGGAAGCGTCGCCGGGGGGCCCACAAGG
GTAGCGGCGAAGATCCGGGTGACGCTGCGAACGGACGTGAAGAATGTGCGAGACCCAGGGTCGGCGCCGC
TGCGTTTCCCGGAACCACGCCCAGAGCAGCCGCGTCCCTGCGCAAACCCAGGGCTGCCTTGGAAAAGGCG
CAA
Features (pLannotate 1.2.2; 14 found; start..end, strand, type, name):
    130..225     +  CDS            ACT_DICVI: Experimental evidence at transcript level: Swiss-Prot protein existence level 2. Actins are highly conserved proteins that are involved in various types of cell motility and are ubiquitously expressed in all eukaryotic cells. From Dictyocaulus viviparus (Bovine lungworm).
    295..992     +  CDS            rtTA3 (fragment): reverse tetracycline transactivator 3 activates expression from Tet-responsive promoters in the presence of doxycycline
    922..1032    +  CDS            VP48: 3 tandem repeats of the minimal activation domain of herpes simplex virus VP16 (Cheng et al., 2013)
   1039..1095    +  CDS            P2A: 2A peptide from porcine teschovirus-1 polyprotein Eukaryotic ribosomes fail to insert a peptide bond between the Gly and Pro residues, yielding separate polypeptides.
   1099..1698    +  CDS            PuroR (fragment): puromycin N-acetyltransferase; pac from Streptomyces; confers resistance to puromycin
   1747..1881    +  polyA_signal   SV40 poly(A) signal: SV40 polyadenylation signal
   1952..1985    -  protein_bind   loxP: Cre-mediated recombination occurs in the 8-bp core sequence (GCATACAT). Cre recombinase
   2013..2041    +  promoter       Pc promoter: intI1 (promoter lies within the coding sequence); class 1 integron promoter
   2211..2744    +  CDS            GmR: gentamycin acetyltransferase; aacC1; confers resistance to gentamycin
   2804..3392    -  rep_origin     ori: high-copy-number ColE1/pMB1/pBR322/pUC origin of replication
   3735..3816    -  polyA_signal   SV40 poly(A) signal: SV40 polyadenylation signal
   3864..4889    -  CDS            HygR: aminoglycoside phosphotransferase from E. coli; aph(4)-Ia; confers resistance to hygromycin
   4934..4962    -  LTR            5' LTR (truncated) (fragment): truncated 5' long terminal repeat (LTR) from HIV-1
   4963..5463    -  promoter       hPGK promoter: human phosphoglycerate kinase 1 promoter
