[The description below was written by a language model from this plasmid's Addgene catalogue record and pLannotate feature annotations shown in this document.]
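Description:
psBIG1a ActBT2ATetP2AP - H is a 5.5 kb donor plasmid on the pBIG backbone, designed for CRISPR/Cas9 knock-in at the human ACTB locus by homology-independent targeted integration (HITI). It is propagated in E. coli from a high-copy ColE1/pUC-type origin and selected with gentamicin, the resistance gene (aacC1) being driven by the class 1 integron Pc promoter. A single loxP site sits between the payload and the bacterial module. The record does not explain its role, though loxP sites in this vector family generally allow Cre-mediated fusion with other plasmids.

According to the record, the plasmid carries the ACTB sgRNA target plus PAM, so that Cas9 cuts both the genome and the donor and the linearised donor is ligated into the locus; this short site is not annotated in the feature table. The promoterless payload begins with a short actin coding segment, which the annotation tool matched to a nematode homologue because actin is highly conserved but which corresponds to the last human ACTB exon described by the depositor. It is fused through T2A (stated in the record, not annotated) to an rtTA3-type reverse tetracycline transactivator with VP16-derived activation repeats, then through P2A to puromycin N-acetyltransferase, ending in an SV40 polyadenylation signal. Correct in-frame integration therefore restores the actin coding sequence and places the transactivator and puromycin resistance under endogenous ACTB transcription, so that puromycin selects for on-target events. A separate, oppositely oriented cassette expresses hygromycin resistance from the human PGK promoter with its own SV40 poly(A) signal, providing promoter-independent selection. The resulting cells express a doxycycline-responsive activator and, according to the associated publication title, support docking of large DNA cargoes at ACTB.
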