Addgene plasmid #229972: psBIG1a ActBT2ATetP2AP - H
Purpose: Harbor sgRNA+PAM sequence of ActinB gene for knockin using CRISPR and Homology Independent Targeted Integration. Contains last ActB exon fused T2A-tet regulatory elemeny-P2A-puro and Hygro
Depositing lab: Martin Pelosse. Depositing organization: European Molecular Biology Laboratory (EMBL), Grenoble. Publication: biGMamAct: efficient CRISPR/Cas9-mediated docking of large functional DNA cargoes at the ACTB locus. Pelosse M, Marcia M. Synthetic Biology 2025.02.13 10.1093/synbio/ysaf003.
Backbone
  Vector backbone: pBIG
  Vector type: Mammalian Expression, CRISPR
Growth in bacteria
  Bacterial resistance: Gentamicin, 10 μg/mL
  Growth temperature: 37°C
  Growth strain: DH5alpha
  Copy number: High Copy
Gene/Insert
  Gene/Insert name: ActBT2ATetP2AP - H
  Species: H. sapiens (human), Synthetic
  Cloning method: Gibson Cloning
Terms and licenses: Academic/Nonprofit Terms; Industry Terms: Not Available to Industry
Depositor comments: Please visit https://doi.org/10.1101/2024.04.18.590029 for bioRxiv preprint.
How to cite: psBIG1a ActBT2ATetP2AP - H was a gift from Martin Pelosse (Addgene plasmid # 229972 ; http://n2t.net/addgene:229972 ; RRID:Addgene_229972)
